>Addgene plasmid #105309 | pEGFP Kind2 S159/666A | addgene full sequence | sequence record 204239 | Addgene NGS Result
TAATAGTAATCAATTACGGGGTCATTAGTTCATAGCCCATATATGGAGTTCCGCGTTACATAACTTACGG
TAAATGGCCCGCCTGGCTGACCGCCCAACGACCCCCGCCCATTGACGTCAATAATGACGTATGTTCCCAT
AGTAACGCCAATAGGGACTTTCCATTGACGTCAATGGGTGGAGTATTTACGGTAAACTGCCCACTTGGCA
GTACATCAAGTGTATCATATGCCAAGTACGCCCCCTATTGACGTCAATGACGGTAAATGGCCCGCCTGGC
ATTATGCCCAGTACATGACCTTATGGGACTTTCCTACTTGGCAGTACATCTACGTATTAGTCATCGCTAT
TACCATGGTGATGCGGTTTTGGCAGTACATCAATGGGCGTGGATAGCGGTTTGACTCACGGGGATTTCCA
AGTCTCCACCCCATTGACGTCAATGGGAGTTTGTTTTGGCACCAAAATCAACGGGACTTTCCAAAATGTC
GTAACAACTCCGCCCCATTGACGCAAATGGGCGGTAGGCGTGTACGGTGGGAGGTCTATATAAGCAGAGC
TGGTTTAGTGAACCGTCAGATCCGCTAGCGGCCACCATGGCTCTGGACGGGATAAGGATGCCAGATGGCT
GCTACGCGGACGGGACGTGGGAACTGAGTGTCCATGTGACGGACCTGAACCGCGATGTCACCCTGAGAGT
GACCGGCGAGGTGCACATTGGAGGCGTGATGCTTAAGCTGGTGGAGAAACTCGATGTAAAAAAAGATTGG
TCTGACCATGCTCTCTGGTGGGAAAAGAAGAGAACTTGGCTTCTGAAGACACATTGGACCTTAGATAAGT
ATGGTATTCAGGCAGATGCTAAGCTTCAGTTCACCCCTCAGCACAAACTGCTCCGCCTGCAGCTTCCCAA
CATGAAGTATGTGAAGGTGAAAGTGAATTTCTCTGATAGAGTCTTCAAAGCTGTTTCTGACATCTGTAAG
ACTTTTAATATCAGACACCCCGAAGAACTTTCTCTCTTAAAGAAACCCAGAGATCCAACAAAGAAAAAAA
AGAAGAAGCTAGATGACCAGGCTGAAGATGAGGCACTTGAATTAGAGGGGCCTCTTATCACTCCTGGATC
AGGAAGTATATATTCAAGCCCAGGACTGTATAGTAAAACAATGACCCCCACTTATGATGCTCATGATGGA
AGCCCCTTGTCACCAACTTCTGCTTGGTTTGGTGACAGTGCTTTGTCAGAAGGCAATCCTGGTATACTTG
CTGTCAGTCAACCAATCACGTCACCAGAAATCTTGGCAAAAATGTTCAAGCCTCAAGCTCTTCTTGATAA
AGCAAAAATCAACCAAGGATGGCTTGATTCCTCAAGATCTCTCATGGAACAAGATGTGAAGGAAAATGAG
GCCTTGCTGCTCCGATTCAAGTATTACAGCTTTTTTGATTTGAATCCAAAGTATGATGCAATCAGAATCA
ATCAGCTTTATGAGCAGGCCAAATGGGCCATTCTCCTGGAAGAGATTGAATGCACAGAAGAAGAAATGAT
GATGTTTGCAGCCCTGCAGTATCATATCAATAAGCTGTCAATCATGACATCAGAGAATCATTTGAACAAC
AGTGACAAAGAAGTTGATGAAGTTGATGCTGCCCTTTCAGACCTGGAGATTACTCTGGAAGGGGGTAAAA
CGTCAACAATTTTGGGTGACATTACTTCCATTCCTGAACTTGCTGACTACATTAAAGTTTTCAAGCCAAA
AAAGCTGACTCTGAAAGGTTACAAACAATATTGGTGCACCTTCAAAGACACATCCATTTCTTGTTATAAG
AGCAAAGAAGAATCCAGTGGCACACCAGCTCATCAGATGAACCTCAGGGGATGTGAAGTTACCCCAGATG
TAAACATTTCAGGCCAAAAATTTAACATTAAACTCCTGATTCCAGTTGCAGAAGGCATGAATGAAATCTG
GCTTCGTTGTGACAATGAAAAACAGTATGCACACTGGATGGCAGCCTGCAGATTAGCCTCCAAAGGCAAG
ACCATGGCGGACAGTTCTTACAACTTAGAAGTTCAGAATATTCTTTCCTTTCTGAAGATGCAGCATTTAA
ACCCAGATCCTCAGTTAATACCAGAGCAGATCACGACTGATATAACTCCTGAATGTTTGGTGTCTCCCCG
CTATCTAAAAAAGTATAAGAACAAGCAGATAACAGCGAGAATCTTGGAGGCCCATCAGAATGTAGCTCAG
ATGAGTCTAATTGAAGCCAAGATGAGATTTATTCAAGCTTGGCAGTCACTACCTGAATTTGGCATCACTC
ACTTCATTGCAAGGTTCCAAGGGGGCAAAAAAGAAGAACTTATTGGAATTGCATACAACAGACTGATTCG
GATGGATGCCAGCACTGGAGATGCAATTAAAACATGGCGTTTCAGCAACATGAAACAGTGGAATGTCAAC
TGGGAAATCAAAATGGTCACCGTAGAGTTTGCAGATGAAGTACGATTGTCCTTCATTTGTACTGAAGTAG
ATTGCAAAGTGGTTCATGAATTCATTGGTGGCTACATATTTCTCTCAACACGTGCAAAAGACCAAAACGA
GGCATTAGATGAAGAGATGTTCTACAAACTTACCAGTGGTTGGGTGGGTAACTCAGGGGATCCAGGAATG
GTGAGCAAGGGCGAGGAGCTGTTCACCGGGGTGGTGCCCATCCTGGTCGAGCTGGACGGCGACGTAAACG
GCCACAAGTTCAGCGTGTCCGGCGAGGGCGAGGGCGATGCCACCTACGGCAAGCTGACCCTGAAGTTCAT
CTGCACCACCGGCAAGCTGCCCGTGCCCTGGCCCACCCTCGTGACCACCCTGACCTACGGCGTGCAGTGC
TTCAGCCGCTACCCCGACCACATGAAGCAGCACGACTTCTTCAAGTCCGCCATGCCCGAAGGCTACGTCC
AGGAGCGCACCATCTTCTTCAAGGACGACGGCAACTACAAGACCCGCGCCGAGGTGAAGTTCGAGGGCGA
CACCCTGGTGAACCGCATCGAGCTGAAGGGCATCGACTTCAAGGAGGACGGCAACATCCTGGGGCACAAG
CTGGAGTACAACTACAACAGCCACAACGTCTATATCATGGCCGACAAGCAGAAGAACGGCATCAAGGTGA
ACTTCAAGATCCGCCACAACATCGAGGACGGCAGCGTGCAGCTCGCCGACCACTACCAGCAGAACACCCC
CATCGGCGACGGCCCCGTGCTGCTGCCCGACAACCACTACCTGAGCACCCAGTCCGCCCTGAGCAAAGAC
CCCAACGAGAAGCGCGATCACATGGTCCTGCTGGAGTTCGTGACCGCCGCCGGGATCACTCTCGGCATGG
ACGAGCTGTACAAGTAAAGCGGCCGCGACTCTAGATCATAATCAGCCATACCACATTTGTAGAGGTTTTA
CTTGCTTTAAAAAACCTCCCACACCTCCCCCTGAACCTGAAACATAAAATGAATGCAATTGTTGTTGTTA
ACTTGTTTATTGCAGCTTATAATGGTTACAAATAAAGCAATAGCATCACAAATTTCACAAATAAAGCATT
TTTTTCACTGCATTCTAGTTGTGGTTTGTCCAAACTCATCAATGTATCTTAAGGCGTAAATTGTAAGCGT
TAATATTTTGTTAAAATTCGCGTTAAATTTTTGTTAAATCAGCTCATTTTTTAACCAATAGGCCGAAATC
GGCAAAATCCCTTATAAATCAAAAGAATAGACCGAGATAGGGT
[37 nt withheld, positions 3754-3790]
AAAGAACGTGGACTCCAACGTCAAAGG
[49 nt withheld, positions 3818-3866]
T
[91 nt withheld, positions 3868-3958]
G
[124 nt withheld, positions 3960-4083]
CAGGTGGCACTTTTCGGGGAAATGTGCGCGGAACCCCTATTTGTTTATTTTTCTAAATACATTCAAATAT
GTATCCGCTCATGAGACAATAACCCTGATAAATGCTTCAATAATATTGAAAAAGGAAGAGTCCTGAGGCG
GAAAGAACCAGCTGTGGAATGTGTGTCAGTTAGGGTGTGGAAAGTCCCCAGGCTCCCCAGCAGGCAGAAG
TATGCAAAGCATGCATCTCAATTAGTCAGCAACCAGGTGTGGAAAGTCCCCAGGCTCCCCAGCAGGCAGA
AGTATGCAAAGCATGCATCTCAATTAGTCAGCAACCATAGTCCCGCCCCTAACTCCGCCCATCCCGCCCC
TAACTCCGCCCAGTTCCGCCCATTCTCCGCCCCATGGCTGACTAATTTTTTTTATTTATGCAGAGGCCGA
GGCCGCCTCGGCCTCTGAGCTATTCCAGAAGTAGTGAGGAGGCTTTTTTGGAGGCCTAGGCTTTTGCAAA
GATCGATCAAGAGACAGGATGAGGATCGTTTCGCATGATTGAACAAGATGGATTGCACGCAGGTTCTCCG
GCCGCTTGGGTGGAGAGGCTATTCGGCTATGACTGGGCACAACAGACAATCGGCTGCTCTGATGCCGCCG
TGTTCCGGCTGTCAGCGCAGGGGCGCCCGGTTCTTTTTGTCAAGACCGACCTGTCCGGTGCCCTGAATGA
ACTGCAAGACGAGGCAGCGCGGCTATCGTGGCTGGCCACGACGGGCGTTCCTTGCGCAGCTGTGCTCGAC
GTTGTCACTGAAGCGGGAAGGGACTGGCTGCTATTGGGCGAAGTGCCGGGGCAGGATCTCCTGTCATCTC
ACCTTGCTCCTGCCGAGAAAGTATCCATCATGGCTGATGCAATGCGGCGGCTGCATACGCTTGATCCGGC
TACCTGCCCATTCGACCACCAAGCGAAACATCGCATCGAGCGAGCACGTACTCGGATGGAAGCCGGTCTT
GTCGATCAGGATGATCTGGACGAAGAGCATCAGGGGCTCGCGCCAGCCGAACTGTTCGCCAGGCTCAAGG
CGAGCATGCCCGACGGCGAGGATCTCGTCGTGACCCATGGCGATGCCTGCTTGCCGAATATCATGGTGGA
AAATGGCCGCTTTTCTGGATTCATCGACTGTGGCCGGCTGGGTGTGGCGGACCGCTATCAGGACATAGCG
TTGGCTACCCGTGATATTGCTGAAGAGCTTGGCGGCGAATGGGCTGACCGCTTCCTCGTGCTTTACGGTA
TCGCCGCTCCCGATTCGCAGCGCATCGCCTTCTATCGCCTTCTTGACGAGTTCTTCTGAGCGGGACTCTG
GGGTTCGAAATGACCGACCAAGCGACGCCCAACCTGCCATCACGAGATTTCGATTCCACCGCCGCCTTCT
ATGAAAGGTTGGGCTTCGGAATCGTTTTCCGGGACGCCGGCTGGATGATCCTCCAGCGCGGGGATCTCAT
GCTGGAGTTCTTCGCCCACCCTAGGGGGAGGCTAACTGAAACACGGAAGGAGACAATACCGGAAGGAACC
CGCGCTATGACGGCAATAAAAAGACAGAATAAAACGCACGGTGTTGGGTCGTTTGTTCATAAACGCGGGG
TTCGGTCCCAGGGCTGGCACTCTGTCGATACCCCACCGAGACCCCATTGGGGCCAATACGCCCGCGTTTC
TTCCTTTTCCCCACCCCACCCCCCAAGTTCGGGTGAAGGCCCAGGGCTCGCAGCCAACGTCGGGGCGGCA
GGCCCTGCCATAGCCTCAGGTTACTCATATATACTTTAGATTGATTTAAAACTTCATTTTTAATTTAAAA
GGATCTAGGTGAAGATCCTTTTTGATAATCTCATGACCAAAATCCCTTAACGTGAGTTTTCGTTCCACTG
AGCGTCAGACCCCGTAGAAAAGATCAAAGGATCTTCTTGAGATCCTTTTTTTCTGCGCGTAATCTGCTGC
TTGCAAACAAAAAAACCACCGCTACCAGCGGTGGTTTGTTTGCCGGATCAAGAGCTACCAACTCTTTTTC
CGAAGGTAACTGGCTTCAGCAGAGCGCAGATACCAAATACTGTTCTTCTAGTGTAGCCGTAGTTAGGCCA
CCACTTCAAGAACTCTGTAGCACCGCCTACATACCTCGCTCTGCTAATCCTGTTACCAGTGGCTGCTGCC
AGTGGCGATAAGTCGTGTCTTACCGGGTTGGACTCAAGACGATAGTTACCGGATAAGGCGCAGCGGTCGG
GCTGAACGGGGGGTTCGTGCACACAGCCCAGCTTGGAGCGAACGACCTACACCGAACTGAGATACCTACA
GCGTGAGCTATGAGAAAGCGCCACGCTTCCCGAAGGGAGAAAGGCGGACAGGTATCCGGTAAGCGGCAGG
GTCGGAACAGGAGAGCGCACGAGGGAGCTTCCAGGGGGAAACGCCTGGTATCTTTATAGTCCTGTCGGGT
TTCGCCACCTCTGACTTGAGCGTCGATTTTTGTGATGCTCGTCAGGGGGGCGGAGCCTATGGAAAAACGC
CAGCAACGCGGCCTTTTTACGGTTCCTGGCCTTTTGCTGGCCTTTTGCTCACATGTTCTTTCCTGCGTTA
TCCCCTGATTCTGTGGATAACCGTATTACCGCCATGCATTAGTTAT
Features (pLannotate 1.2.2; 14 found; start..end, strand, type, name):
     54..357     +  enhancer       CMV enhancer: human cytomegalovirus immediate early enhancer
    358..561     +  promoter       CMV promoter: human cytomegalovirus (CMV) immediate early promoter
    597..2636    +  CDS            FERMT2: FERM2_HUMAN - Also known as KIND2, MIG2, PLEKHC1. Experimental evidence at protein level: Swiss-Prot protein existence level 1. Scaffolding protein that enhances integrin activation mediated by TLN1 and/or TLN2, but activates integrins only weakly by itself. Binds to membranes enriched in phosphoinositides. Enhances integrin-mediated cell adhesion onto the extracellular matrix and cell spreading; this requires both its ability to interact with integrins and with phospholipid membranes. Required for the assembly of focal adhesions. Participates in the connection between extracellular matrix adh
   2658..3377    +  CDS            EGFP: the original enhanced GFP (Yang et al., 1996) mammalian codon-optimized
   3394..3477    +  CDS            large T antigen (fragment): large T antigen from SV40 (simian virus 40)
   3500..3621    +  polyA_signal   SV40 poly(A) signal: SV40 polyadenylation signal
   3655..4083    -  rep_origin     f1 ori (sequence partly withheld): f1 bacteriophage origin of replication; arrow indicates direction of (+) strand synthesis
   4110..4214    +  promoter       AmpR promoter: bla
   4216..4573    +  promoter       SV40 promoter: SV40 enhancer and early promoter
   4608..5402    +  CDS            NeoR/KanR: aminoglycoside phosphotransferase from Tn5; aph(3')-II (or nptII); confers resistance to neomycin, kanamycin, and G418 (Geneticin®)
   5423..5575    +  CDS            ble (fragment): BLE_KLEPN - Experimental evidence at protein level: Swiss-Prot protein existence level 1. Binding protein with a strong affinity to the bleomycin family of antibiotics. Binds to CL990; an antimitotic-antibiotic compound. From Klebsiella pneumoniae.
   5634..5681    +  polyA_signal   HSV TK poly(A) signal: herpes simplex virus thymidine kinase polyadenylation signal (Cole and Stacy, 1985)
   5772..5788    -  polyA_signal   bGH poly(A) signal (fragment): bovine growth hormone polyadenylation signal
   6010..6598    +  rep_origin     ori: high-copy-number ColE1/pMB1/pBR322/pUC origin of replication
