[The description below was written by a language model from this plasmid's Addgene catalogue record and pLannotate feature annotations shown in this document.]
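Description:
pEGFP Kind2 S159/666A is a mammalian expression plasmid built on pEGFP-NV, a modified form of pEGFP-N1, and sequenced at about 6.7 kb. It carries the human kindlin-2 coding sequence (FERMT2, also known as KIND2, MIG2 or PLEKHC1; an insert of roughly 2.1 kb) cloned between NheI and BamHI sites. The insert sits downstream of the human cytomegalovirus immediate-early enhancer and promoter and upstream of EGFP, so the protein is made as a fusion with EGFP at its C terminus. The transcript ends at an SV40 polyadenylation signal. Two serines, at positions 159 and 666, were changed to alanine by site-directed mutagenesis, giving a kindlin-2 variant that cannot be phosphorylated at those residues.

In bacteria the plasmid replicates from a high-copy ColE1/pUC-type origin and is selected with kanamycin. The Tn5 NeoR/KanR gene lies behind tandem bacterial (bla) and SV40 early promoters and is followed by an HSV TK poly(A) signal. This arrangement lets the same marker confer kanamycin resistance in E. coli and G418 resistance in transfected mammalian cells. An f1 origin is also present. The short annotated fragments of SV40 large T antigen, ble and bGH poly(A) appear to be backbone remnants or partial matches, not functional parts.

Kindlin-2 is a scaffolding protein that enhances talin-mediated integrin activation and is required for focal adhesion assembly. According to the record, the construct is meant for studying how downstream functions change when these phosphorylation sites are lost, and the EGFP tag makes the mutant protein visible in cells. The associated publication concerns invadopodia induction by dense fibrillar collagen.
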