Addgene plasmid #105309: pEGFP Kind2 S159/666A
Purpose: To study altered downstream functions of phospholylation-site null kindlin2
Depositing lab: Kenneth Yamada. Depositing organization: National Institute of Dental and Craniofacial Research (NIDCR). Publication: Dense fibrillar collagen is a potent inducer of invadopodia via a specific signaling network. Artym VV, Swatkoski S, Matsumoto K, Campbell CB, Petrie RJ, Dimitriadis EK, Li X, Mueller SC, Bugge TH, Gucek M, Yamada KM. J Cell Biol. 2015 Feb 2;208(3):331-50. doi: 10.1083/jcb.201405099. PubMed 25646088.
Backbone
  Vector backbone: pEGFP-NV
  Backbone manufacturer: modified pEGFP-N1
  Vector type: Mammalian Expression
Growth in bacteria
  Bacterial resistance: Kanamycin, 50 μg/mL
  Growth temperature: 37°C
  Growth strain: DH5alpha
  Copy number: High Copy
Gene/Insert
  Gene/Insert name: Kindlin2 (alt names: FERMT2; fermitin family member 2)
  Species: H. sapiens (human)
  Insert size (bp): 2100
  Mutation: S159/666A
  GenBank ID: NM_006832
  Entrez Gene: FERMT2 (a.k.a. KIND2, MIG2, PLEKHC1, UNC112, UNC112B, mig-2)
  Tag / fusion protein: EGFP (C terminal on backbone)
  Cloning method: Restriction Enzyme; 5′ cloning site Nhe1 (unknown if destroyed); 3′ cloning site BamH1 (unknown if destroyed)
  Sequencing primers: 5′ GGGAAAAGAAGAGAACTTGG
Terms and licenses: Academic/Nonprofit Terms; Industry Terms: Not Available to Industry
Depositor comments: Mutations in Kindlin2 were introduced by using site-directed mutagenesis (Stratagene)
How to cite: pEGFP Kind2 S159/666A was a gift from Kenneth Yamada (Addgene plasmid # 105309 ; http://n2t.net/addgene:105309 ; RRID:Addgene_105309)
