>Addgene plasmid #105309 | pEGFP Kind2 S159/666A | depositor partial sequence | sequence record 199507 | S159A mutation sequence
GATGCTAAGCTTCAGTTCACCCCTCAGCACAAACTGCTCCGCCTGCAGCTTCCCAACATGAAGTATGTGA
AGGTGAAAGTGAATTTCTCTGATAGAGTCTTCAAAGCTGTTTCTGACATCTGTAAGACTTTTAATATCAG
ACACCCCGAAGAACTTTCTCTCTTAAAGAAACCCAGAGATCCAACAAAGAAAAAAAAGAAGAAGCTAGAT
GACCAGGCTGAAGATGAGGCACTTGAATTAGAGGGGCCTCTTATCACTCCTGGATCAGGAAGTATATATT
CAAGCCCAGGACTGTATAGTAAAACAATGACCCCCACTTATGATGCTCATGATGGAAGCCCCTTGTCACC
AACTTCTGCTTGGTTTGGTGACAGTGCTTTGTCAGAAGGCAATCCTGGTATACTTGCTGTCAGTCAACCA
ATCACGTCACCAGAAATCTTGGCAAAAATGTTCAAGCCTCAAGCTCTTCTTGATAAAGCAAAAATCAACC
AAGGATGGCTTGATTCCTCAAGATCTCTCATGGAACAAGATGTGAAGGAAAATGAGGCCTTGCTGCTCCG
ATTCAAGTATTACAGCTTTTTTGATTTGAATCCAAAGTATGATGCAATCAGAATCAATCAGCTTTATGAG
CAGGCCAAATGGGCCATTCTCCTGGAAGAGATTGAATGCACAGAAGAAGAAATGATGATGTTTGCAGCCC
TGCAGTATCATATCAATAAGCTGTCAATCATGACATCAGAGAATCATTTGAACAACAGTGACAAAGAAGT
TGATGAAGTTGATGCTGCCCTTTCAGACCTGGAGATTACTCTGGAAGGGGGTAAAACGTCAACAATTTTG
GGTGACATTACTTCCATTCCTGAACTTGCTGACTACATTAAAGTTTTCAAGCCAAAA
