>Addgene plasmid #105309 | pEGFP Kind2 S159/666A | depositor partial sequence | sequence record 199508 | 3'end of Kindlin 2 and 5' GFP
GAAGTAGATTGCAAAGTGGTTCATGAATTCATTGGTGGCTACATATTTCTCTCAACACGTGCAAAAGACC
AAAACGAGGCATTAGATGAAGAGATGTTCTACAAACTTACCAGTGGTTGGGTGGGTAACTCAGGGGATCC
AGGAATGGTGAGCAAGGGCGAGGAGCTGTTCACCGGGGTGGTGCCCATCCTGGTCGAGCTGGACGGCGAC
GTAAACGGCCACAAGTTCAGCGTGTCCGGCGAGGGCGAGGGCGATGCCACCTACGGCAAGCTGACCCTGA
AGTTCATCTGCACCACCGGCAAGCTGCCCGTGCCCTGGCCCACCCTCGTGACCACCCTGACCTACGGCGT
GCAGTGCTTCAGCCGCTACCCCGACCACATGAAGCAGCACGACTTCTTCAAGTCCGCCATGCCCGAAGGC
TACGTCCAGGAGCGCACCATCTTCTTCAAGGACGACGGCAACTACAAGACCCGCGCCGAGGTGAAGTTCG
AGGGCGACACCCTGGTGAACCGCATCGAGCTGAAGGGCATCGACTTCAAGGAGGACGGCAACATCCTGGG
GCACAAGCTGGAGTACAACTACAACAGCCACAACGTCTATATCATGGCCGACAAGCAGAAGAACGGCATC
AAGGTGAACTTCAAGATCCGCCACAACATCGAGGACGGCAGCGTGCAGCTCGCCGACCACTACCAGCAGA
ACACCCCCATCGGCGACGGCCCCGTGCTGCTGCCCGACAACCACTACCTGAGCACCCAGTCCGCCCTGAG
CAAAGACCCCAACGAGAAGCGCGATCACATGGTCCTGCTGGAGTTCGTGACCGCCGCC
